Addgene plasmid #107651: Pmo_beta-catenin-1
Purpose: RNAi studies in planarians
Depositing lab: Alejandro Sánchez. Depositing organization: Stowers Institute for Medical Research. Publication: Hands-On Classroom Activities for Exploring Regeneration and Stem Cell Biology with Planarians. Accorsi A, Williams MM, Ross EJ, Robb SMC, Elliott SA, Tu KC, Sanchez Alvarado A. The American Biology Teacher 79(3):208-223. Mar 2017. 10.1525/abt.2017.79.3.208.
Backbone
  Vector backbone: pPR-T4P
  Backbone size w/o insert (bp): 2636
  Vector type: RNAi
Growth in bacteria
  Bacterial resistance: Kanamycin, 50 μg/mL
  Growth temperature: 37°C
  Growth strain: DH5alpha
  Copy number: Unknown
Gene/Insert
  Gene/Insert name: beta-catenin-1
  Species: Phagocata morgani
  Insert size (bp): 3049
  Cloning method: Ligation Independent Cloning
Terms and licenses: Academic/Nonprofit Terms; Industry Terms: Not Available to Industry
How to cite: Pmo_beta-catenin-1 was a gift from Alejandro Sánchez (Addgene plasmid # 107651 ; http://n2t.net/addgene:107651 ; RRID:Addgene_107651)
