[The description below was written by a language model from this plasmid's Addgene catalogue record and pLannotate feature annotations shown in this document.]
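Description:
Pmo_beta-catenin-1 is an RNAi vector built on the pPR-T4P backbone and carrying a roughly 3 kb beta-catenin-1 insert from the planarian Phagocata morgani, introduced by ligation-independent cloning. The sequenced plasmid is about 5.65 kb, consistent with the stated 2.6 kb backbone plus insert. It is propagated in E. coli through a high-copy ColE1/pUC-type origin and selected with kanamycin via the aph(3')-Ia (KanR) gene. Short annotated fragments of lacI and lacZα, a pBluescript-type multiple cloning site remnant, and the rrnB T1 and T2 terminators appear to be backbone remnants rather than functional expression units.

The functional core is a pair of convergent T7 promoters that flank the unannotated region where the insert sits: one reads forward from upstream and one reads in the reverse direction from downstream. Each is backed by a T7 terminator positioned just outside the opposing promoter, so that transcripts initiated on either strand run through the insert and stop after leaving it. An additional reverse-oriented T7 promoter lies just beyond the downstream terminator. This arrangement allows T7 RNA polymerase to produce both sense and antisense RNA from the same template, yielding double-stranded RNA corresponding to beta-catenin-1, either by in vitro transcription or in a bacterial host expressing T7 polymerase.

The stated purpose is RNAi studies in planarians, and the associated publication concerns classroom activities exploring regeneration and stem cell biology. The record does not specify the expected knockdown phenotype or how the dsRNA is delivered to the animals.
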