Features (pLannotate 1.2.2; 12 found; start..end, strand, type, name):
     24..71      -  terminator     T7 terminator: transcription terminator for bacteriophage T7 RNA polymerase
     76..94      +  promoter       T7 promoter: promoter for bacteriophage T7 RNA polymerase
    128..174     +  misc_feature   MCS (fragment): pBluescript multiple cloning site
   3283..3301    -  promoter       T7 promoter: promoter for bacteriophage T7 RNA polymerase
   3308..3351    +  terminator     T7 terminator (fragment): transcription terminator for bacteriophage T7 RNA polymerase
   3359..3377    -  promoter       T7 promoter: promoter for bacteriophage T7 RNA polymerase
   3511..4320    +  CDS            KanR: aminoglycoside phosphotransferase; aph(3')-Ia; confers resistance to kanamycin in bacteria or G418 (Geneticin®) in eukaryotes
   4467..5055    +  rep_origin     ori: high-copy-number ColE1/pMB1/pBR322/pUC origin of replication
   5238..5330    +  CDS            lacI (fragment): lac repressor; lacI; The lac repressor binds to the lac operator to inhibit transcription in E. coli. This inhibition can be relieved by adding lactose or isopropyl-β-D-thiogalactopyranoside (IPTG).
   5385..5412    -  terminator     rrnB T2 terminator: transcription terminator T2 from the E. coli rrnB gene
   5544..5587    +  terminator     rrnB T1 terminator: Escherichia coli rrnB; transcription terminator T1 from the E. coli rrnB gene
   5634..17      -  CDS            lacZα (fragment) (across the origin): LacZα fragment of β-galactosidase; lacZ fragment
>Addgene plasmid #107651 | Pmo_beta-catenin-1 | addgene full sequence | sequence record 209317 | Addgene NGS Result
GTAAAACGACGGCCAGTCTTAAGCAAAAAACCCCTCAAGACCCGTTTAGAGGCCCCAAGGGGTTATGCTA
GGAAGTAATACGACTCACTATAGGGAGACCGGCAGATCTGATATCATCGATGAATTCGAGCTCCACCGCG
GTGGCGGCCGCTCTAGAACTAGTGGATCCACCGGTTCCATGGCTAGCGGCATTACCATCCCGGCCTATCG
AACATAAGCATCAATGATAATTTTCCAAATGATATTTGTATGCTAACACCAGATTCTCCCGGAAGTAACA
TCTGTGGCAGACAAGGTGGAGAGGCAATGGCGGATGTCAATTTAACTTCTGGATATGATGGTGGTAAAAT
AGACTGTGAAAAGGAGTTCGGCTTAGATATAGATAAGATAGAAGCAGAAGGTGCTATACCAGATTTGGTT
AAACTAATTAAGGATGAAGATGATGCAGTGGTTATCAATGAAGCTACAATGATGGTATTTCAATTAAGTA
AATCAGATGCTATCGATGCTTTAATTAATTCAAATGAAATGATTTCGTGTATTATTGAAGCTATGAATAA
AGCTGAACATGCAGATGCCATTAGATTCTTAGCGGGCGCTATTTATAACATGTCTCAAAAGAAATATGGA
CTGAAGGTAATTTTTGAGGCAAATGTAATACCATGCTTGGTGAAACTTCTTGGATTTTCATTGGAATCCG
TTTTGTTTTATGCAATAACAACGTTGCACAATTTATTACTGTATCAAGAAGGAGGAAAAGAAGCAGTTAG
ATCAAGTAGTTGTATTCCAAAGCTTGTTACGCTTCTGTTAAAAAATAACACAAAATTTTTAACAATTTGT
ACCGACTGCTTACAAATTTTGGCATTTAATCATCAGCCTAGCAAAATTGAGATATTAAAGAATGGTGGAC
CAATGCATCTGATTCATATTATAAAAAACTATAACTATGAAAAGTTATTATGGACAGCTACTCGAGTTTT
AAAGGTCCTCAGTGTTTGCTCGGCAAATAAACCAGTCATAATCAGAGAGGGAGGAATTGAAGCACTCACA
AACATTTTATATCACACAATTCAAAGTAATTCATCAACCGCACCGTATCAAGCTGAACCGCCCAATGAAA
ATAATGAAACGCATCCTCAATTTAGTCAGAGACTATTGCATAATTGTCTTTGGACTTTACGAAATTTATC
GGATGCAGCAACTCGGATTAATTTTGATCATTTATTAAAAGTTTTAGTTCAAATTCTGATGAGTTCGTAT
AATTCGTTTCAAAGACAAAATATTCATATCGATACTAACGCTGTTACATGTGCAGCTGGAATATTGTCTA
ATTTGACTTGCAATAATCAGTTCAATAAAATTGCTTTATTTAAGCTTGGTGGAGTTGAAGCGTTAATTAA
AGTTATCGAATGGAATTTTGCTTCTCTCAATAATCCAAATGCACAAAATAAAAACAACTCCAACAATGCC
TTCTCGGAGGATATATTAGAACCGTGCATTTGTGCATTGCGTCATTTGACGAGCAGACATGAGGAAGCAG
AGGCTGTTCAGACGGCACTTGTTCAACTGCAAGGCTTGTCCTTGCTGATCCGATTATTGGAAATGCAACT
CGGACAGGATCTGTACTATATGCAAACTCAGCAACCAGTCATGCCTAATCTGTTCATGTCGTACAAAATT
AATTGGAGTCTCATAAAAGCGATCATAGGTCTCATACGGAATATGGCAATGTCATCGTGCAATTTTGCGT
CGATACGAGAACGTGGTTTTGTGTGGCCAATGATTGTTCTAATTAATCGGGCACAAATCGATGTTGCTAA
CAAGAATCCGGGTACATCCGCGGTGTCATCGAAAGATAAATTGCTCGAAGAAATTATGGAAGTCACATGT
GGTGCATTGCACATGCTCGCTAAGGATCCCGGCATCCGGGCTCAAATTATATCAATTAAATTATGGCAGC
GTTTAATTTACTGTCCGCAACAAATTGGAATTCAATCTGCCATTTACGTGATCGCAAGTCTTCTGTTCAA
TCATCTTGAATCAATTCAACGGGTCGCAGTTGGACTTCTTGTTGAACTGTCTGCGGAACGGATGGCCTTG
GAAATGATAATGGGACATATGGTAATCACCAACAAACTCAACGAAATGGTGCACTCGAAAAGCGAAGCGG
TGGCAACTTACGCATCGGCCATATTGATCCGAGCCACAGAAGAAAAAAATAAACGTTACACACCGTGTCA
CAATTACAATGTGCCGCTTCCTAATACCGGATGCTCGAGACCGAATCTCTCCATCTCTCTCTCATCTAAT
CAGTCCCATAATTCGCCTGGATTCCTTAACTCGATACTGCATTCGCCGGTCATGCACAATCAGCCGCCTT
GTGTTAGTCATCGGCACATACCGTCCCAATGCGGGGATCAGAATTACATAAACAACGAACTATTGGGTCA
GATCGGCGACATGGACGTATCAGACATGCAGATGAACTACGGCCAGTCCACAGGGCCCCCGCCCCCGCAG
ACCCAGAACAGGTACCCGTACAACCCCGGCTACATGGATAATAACAATGGCTGCACCGTGCTCCTCGCCG
GCAATCAGCCTCCACCGCCCCAACAGCAGCAGCAGCAGTCAATGTCATCGGACATGAGATACTTCAAGCA
GCCACCGGGCATCGTCAACGAATGTCACGTGACCACCGATCACCAGAAGGCCGCATACATAGGCAAGCCT
CGTGCCCCGCATCTTCAGCATCCGTCCTCGATGGACCTCGGCGGCACTGGCGCCAAGATCAAAGAGCCAA
TGGAACTGTGCATGCCAGACGCCGTTGATTGGGCGGAGTCCTCCTGTGGCCAGGACTTCCCCCACCACCA
GGGGCACTCGTCCCACAAATCCTGACTGTTCACCACCGCATAAAAAGTATGTTGACTTTTACTTTTGTTT
ATTTATTAGACAGTTTCGTTATCGTTATTAATTAATTAATTAATTACTAATTACTATTTCGTGATGTAAT
TGTGATCATTTCGAATGAATGACGGATGGACAATGACTTTGTAGTGGTTGTGATTGCGGCTGTATTGATT
CATTGCGATGATGGCGCCTCTCACTTGCATGCATGCACGCACGCACGTTTCTCTCTCTCTCTCTCTCTCC
TGAACGTCCAGCGATACATACGTGCACACACCCACACACATGACACACTGACTGACTGACTCACGGTACT
TGCTGCTCTCGACCTTCGATTGACTACCGGGTAGAATTGGCCGGGCCCGGTACCCAATTCGCCCTATAGT
GAGTCGTATTACTTCCACATAACCCCTTGGGGCCTCTAAACGGGTCTTGAGGGGTTTTTTGAGGATCCCC
TATAGTGAGTCGTATTACATGGTCATAGCTGTTTCCTGGCAGCTCTGGCCCGTGTCTCAAAATCTCTGAT
GTTACATTGCACAAGATAAAAATATATCATCATGAACAATAAAACTGTCTGCTTACATAAACAGTAATAC
AAGGGGTGTTATGAGCCATATTCAACGGGAAACGTCGAGGCCGCGATTAAATTCCAACATGGATGCTGAT
TTATATGGGTATAAATGGGCTCGCGATAATGTCGGGCAATCAGGTGCGACAATCTATCGCTTGTATGGGA
AGCCCGATGCGCCAGAGTTGTTTCTGAAACATGGCAAAGGTAGCGTTGCCAATGATGTTACAGATGAGAT
GGTCAGACTAAACTGGCTGACGGAATTTATGCCTCTTCCGACCATCAAGCATTTTATCCGTACTCCTGAT
GATGCATGGTTACTCACCACTGCGATCCCCGGAAAAACAGCATTCCAGGTATTAGAAGAATATCCTGATT
CAGGTGAAAATATTGTTGATGCGCTGGCAGTGTTCCTGCGCCGGTTGCATTCGATTCCTGTTTGTAATTG
TCCTTTTAACAGCGATCGCGTATTTCGTCTCGCTCAGGCGCAATCACGAATGAATAACGGTTTGGTTGAT
GCGAGTGATTTTGATGACGAGCGTAATGGCTGGCCTGTTGAACAAGTCTGGAAAGAAATGCATAAACTTT
TGCCATTCTCACCGGATTCAGTCGTCACTCATGGTGATTTCTCACTTGATAACCTTATTTTTGACGAGGG
GAAATTAATAGGTTGTATTGATGTTGGACGAGTCGGAATCGCAGACCGATACCAGGATCTTGCCATCCTA
TGGAACTGCCTCGGTGAGTTTTCTCCTTCATTACAGAAACGGCTTTTTCAAAAATATGGTATTGATAATC
CTGATATGAATAAATTGCAGTTTCATTTGATGCTCGATGAGTTTTTCTAATCAGAATTGGTTAATTGGTT
GTAACACTGGCAGAGCATTACGCTGACTTGACGGGACGGCGCAAGCTCATGACCAAAATCCCTTAACGTG
AGTTACGCGTCGTTCCACTGAGCGTCAGACCCCGTAGAAAAGATCAAAGGATCTTCTTGAGATCCTTTTT
TTCTGCGCGTAATCTGCTGCTTGCAAACAAAAAAACCACCGCTACCAGCGGTGGTTTGTTTGCCGGATCA
AGAGCTACCAACTCTTTTTCCGAAGGTAACTGGCTTCAGCAGAGCGCAGATACCAAATACTGTTCTTCTA
GTGTAGCCGTAGTTAGGCCACCACTTCAAGAACTCTGTAGCACCGCCTACATACCTCGCTCTGCTAATCC
TGTTACCAGTGGCTGCTGCCAGTGGCGATAAGTCGTGTCTTACCGGGTTGGACTCAAGACGATAGTTACC
GGATAAGGCGCAGCGGTCGGGCTGAACGGGGGGTTCGTGCACACAGCCCAGCTTGGAGCGAACGACCTAC
ACCGAACTGAGATACCTACAGCGTGAGCTATGAGAAAGCGCCACGCTTCCCGAAGGGAGAAAGGCGGACA
GGTATCCGGTAAGCGGCAGGGTCGGAACAGGAGAGCGCACGAGGGAGCTTCCAGGGGGAAACGCCTGGTA
TCTTTATAGTCCTGTCGGGTTTCGCCACCTCTGACTTGAGCGTCGATTTTTGTGATGCTCGTCAGGGGGG
CGGAGCCTATGGAAAAACGCCAGCAACGCGGCCTTTTTACGGTTCCTGGCCTTTTGCTGGCCTTTTGCTC
ACATGTTCTTTCCTGCGTTATCCCCTGATTCTGTGGATAACCGTATTACCGCCTTTGAGTGAGCTGATAC
CGCTCGCCGCAGCCGAACGACCGAGCGCAGCGAGTCAGTGAGCGAGGAAGCGGAAGAGCGCCCAATACGC
AAACCGCCTCTCCCCGCGCGTTGGCCGATTCATTAATGCAGCTGGCACGACAGGTTTCCCGACTGGAAAG
CGGGCAGTGAGCGCAACGCAATTAATACGCGTACCGCTAGCCAGGAAGAGTTTGTAGAAACGCAAAAAGG
CCATCCGTCAGGATGGCCTTCTGCTTAGTTTGATGCCTGGCAGTTTATGGCGGGCGTCCTGCCCGCCACC
CTCCGGGCCGTTGCTTCACAACGTTCAAATCCGCTCCCGGCGGATTTGTCCTACTCAGGAGAGCGTTCAC
CGACAAACAACAGATAAAACGAAAGGCCCAGTCTTCCGACTGAGCCTTTCGTTTTATTTGATGCCTGGCA
GTTCCCTACTCTCGCGTTAACGCTAGCATGGATGTTTTCCCAGTCACGACGTT
