>Addgene plasmid #107651 | Pmo_beta-catenin-1 | depositor partial sequence | sequence record 203007 | Insert Sequence
GCCTATCGAACATAAGCATCAATGATAATTTTCCAAATGATATTTGTATGCTAACACCAGATTCTCCCGG
AAGTAACATCTGTGGCAGACAAGGTGGAGAGGCAATGGCGGATGTCAATTTAACTTCTGGATATGATGGT
GGTAAAATAGACTGTGAAAAGGAGTTCGGCTTAGATATAGATAAGATAGAAGCAGAAGGTGCTATACCAG
ATTTGGTTAAACTAATTAAGGATGAAGATGATGCAGTGGTTATCAATGAAGCTACAATGATGGTATTTCA
ATTAAGTAAATCAGATGCTATCGATGCTTTAATTAATTCAAATGAAATGATTTCGTGTATTATTGAAGCT
ATGAATAAAGCTGAACATGCAGATGCCATTAGATTCTTAGCGGGCGCTATTTATAACATGTCTCAAAAGA
AATATGGACTGAAGGTAATTTTTGAGGCAAATGTAATACCATGCTTGGTGAAACTTCTTGGATTTTCATT
GGAATCCGTTTTGTTTTATGCAATAACAACGTTGCACAATTTATTACTGTATCAAGAAGGAGGAAAAGAA
GCAGTTAGATCAAGTAGTTGTATTCCAAAGCTTGTTACGCTTCTGTTAAAAAATAACACAAAATTTTTAA
CAATTTGTACCGACTGCTTACAAATTTTGGCATTTAATCATCAGCCTAGCAAAATTGAGATATTAAAGAA
TGGTGGACCAATGCATCTGATTCATATTATAAAAAACTATAACTATGAAAAGTTATTATGGACAGCTACT
CGAGTTTTAAAGGTCCTCAGTGTTTGCTCGGCAAATAAACCAGTCATAATCAGAGAGGGAGGAATTGAAG
CACTCACAAACATTTTATATCACACAATTCAAAGTAATTCATCAACCGCACCGTATCAAGCTGAACCGCC
CAATGAAAATAATGAAACGCATCCTCAATTTAGTCAGAGACTATTGCATAATTGTCTTTGGACTTTACGA
AATTTATCGGATGCAGCAACTCGGATTAATTTTGATCATTTATTAAAAGTTTTAGTTCAAATTCTGATGA
GTTCGTATAATTCGTTTCAAAGACAAAATATTCATATCGATACTAACGCTGTTACATGTGCAGCTGGAAT
ATTGTCTAATTTGACTTGCAATAATCAGTTCAATAAAATTGCTTTATTTAAGCTTGGTGGAGTTGAAGCG
TTAATTAAAGTTATCGAATGGAATTTTGCTTCTCTCAATAATCCAAATGCACAAAATAAAAACAACTCCA
ACAATGCCTTCTCGGAGGATATATTAGAACCGTGCATTTGTGCATTGCGTCATTTGACGAGCAGACATGA
GGAAGCAGAGGCTGTTCAGACGGCACTTGTTCAACTGCAAGGCTTGTCCTTGCTGATCCGATTATTGGAA
ATGCAACTCGGACAGGATCTGTACTATATGCAAACTCAGCAACCAGTCATGCCTAATCTGTTCATGTCCT
ACAAAATCAACTGGAGTCTCATAAAAGCGATCATAGGTCTCATACGGAATATGGCAATGTCATCGTGCAA
TTTTGCGTCGATACGAGAACGGGGTTTTGTGTGGCCAATGATTGTTCTAATTAATCGGGCACAAATCGAT
GTTGCTAACAAGAATCCGGGTACGTCCGCGGTGTCATCGAAAGATAAATTGCTCGAAGAAATTATGGAAG
TCACATGCGGTGCATTGCACATGCTCGCTAAGGATCCCGGCATCCGGGCTCAAATTATATCAATTAAATT
ATGGCAGCGTTTAATTTACTGTCCGCAACAAATTGGAATTCAATCTGCCATTTACGTGATCGCAAGTCTT
CTGTTCAATCATCTTGAATCAATTCAACGGGTCGCAGTTGGACTTCTTGTTGAACTGTCTGCGGAACGGA
TGGCCTTGGAAATGATAATGGGACATATGGTAATCACCAACAAACTCAACGAAATGGTGCACTCGAAAAG
CGAAGCGGTGGCAACTTACGCATCGGCCATATTGATCCGAGCCACAGAAGAAAAAAAATAAACGTTACAC
ACCGTGTCACAATTACAATGTGCCGCTTCCTAATACCGGATGCTCGAGACCGAATCTCTCCATCTCTCTC
TCATCTAATCAGTCCCATAATTCGCCTGGATTCCTTAACTCGATACTGCATTCGCCGGTCATGCACAATC
AGCCGCCTTGTGTTAGTCATCGGCACATACCGTCCCAATGCGGGGATCAGAATTACATAAACAACGAACT
ATTGGGTCAGATCGGCGACATGGACGTATCAGACATGCAGATGAACTACGGCCAGTCCACAGGGCCCCCG
CCCCCGCAGACCCAGAACAGGTACCCGTACAACCCCGGCTACATGGATAATAACAATGGCTGCACCGTGC
TCCTCGCCGGCAATCAGCCTCCACCGCCCCAACAGCAGCAGCAGCAGTCAATGTCATCGGACATGAGATA
CTTCAAGCAGCCACCGGGCATCGTCAACGAATGTCACGTGACCACCGATCACCAGAAGGCCGCATACATA
GGCAAGCCTCGTGCCCCGCATCTTCAGCATCCGTCCTCGATGGACCTCGGCGGCACTGGCGCCAAGATCA
AAGAGCCAATGGAACTGTGCATGCCAGACGCCGTTGATTGGGCGGAGTCCTCCTGTGGCCAGGACTTCCC
CCACCACCAGGGGCACTCGTCCCACAAATCCTGACTGTTCACCACCGCATAAAAAGTATGTTGACTTTTA
CTTTTGTTTATTTATTAGACAGTTTCGTTATCGTTATTAATTAATTAATTAATTACTAATTACTATTTCG
TGATGTAATTGTGATCATTTCGAATGAATGACGGATGGACAATGACTTTGTAGTGGTTGTGATTGCGGCT
GTATTGATTCATTGCGATGATGGCGCCTCTCACTTGCATGCATGCACGCACGCACGCACGTTTCTCTCTC
TCTCTCTCTCTCCTGAACGTCCAGCGATACATACGTGCACACACCCACACACATGACACACTGACTGACT
GACTCACGGTACTTGCTGCTCTCGACCTTCGATTGACTAC
